>Addgene plasmid #83058 | pCD-Sub29-Epn1 (18-157) Y83A Dr | depositor full sequence | sequence record 158190 | pCD-Sub29-Epn1 (18-157) Y83A Dr sequence 3302 bps
CTTTTCTACTGAACCGCTCTAGATTTCAGTGCAATTTATCTCTTCAAATGTAGCACCGTCGACGCAATTC
CGACGTCTAAGAAACCATTATTATCATGACATTAACCTATAAAAATAGGCGTATCACGAGGCCCTTTCGT
CTTCACCTCGAGTCCCTATCAGTGATAGAGATTGACATCCCTATCAGTGATAGAGATACTGAGCACATCA
GCAGGACGCACTGACCGAATTCATTAAAGAGGAGAAAACGCGTATGAGTAAAGTAGACATGGTTTGGATA
GTCGGAGGCAGTTCTGTTTACCAGGAAGCCATGAATCAACCAGGCCACCTCAGACTCTTTGTGACAAGGA
TCATGCAGGAATTTGAAAGTGACACGTTTTTCCCAGAAATTGATTTGGGGAAATATAAACTTCTCCCAGA
ATACCCAGGCGTCCTCTCTGAGGTCCAGGAGGAAAAAGGCATCAAGTATAAGTTTGAAGTCTACGAGAAG
AAAGACAGGCGCGCCGGCGGCTCAGCGGGCTCGGGAAGCGGAGCGGGATCTGGCAGCGGCGGTAGCGCAG
GCAGCAGCGGGTCAAGCGGTGCCTCGAGCGGCAGGCGCGCCCTGCAGATGGGCAGCAGCCATCACCATCA
TCACCCCATGGGGATCGATACGACCCTGGAAGTTCTGTTCCAGGGGCCCCCGCGGATGTCAGAGGCGGAG
ATAAAGGTAAGGGAAGCAACTTCTAATGATCCATGGGGTCCCTCAAGTTCTCTGATGTCAGAGATCGCTG
ACCTGACATACAATGTAGTGGCCTTCTCAGAGATTATGAGCATGGTCTGGAAGAGACTCAACGACCATGG
GAAAAACTGGAGACATGTATATAAAGCTATGACACTGATGGAGGCGCTGATAAAGACGGGTTCAGAGCGG
GTAGCACAGCAATGCAGGGAAAACATCTACGCCGTTCAAACGCTTAAAGACTTCCAGTACATAGACAGAG
ACGGCAAAGACCAGGGTGTGAATGTACGGGAAAAGGCCAAGCAACTGGTGACTCTGCTAAAAGACGAGGA
GAGGCTACGAGAGGAGAGGATCCATGCACTCAAGACCAAAGAGAAGATGGCACAGACCTGAACTAGTTAA
GTCGAACAGAAAGTAATCGTATTGTACACGGCCGCATAATCGAAATTAATACGACTCACTATAGGGGGAA
TTGTGAGCGGATAACAATTCCCCATCTTAGTATATTAGTTAAGTATAAGAAGGAGATATACATATGGCAG
ATCTCAATTGGATATCGGCCGGCCACGCGATCGCTGACGTCGGTACCCTCGAGTCTGGTAAAGAAACCGC
TGCTGCGAAATTTGAACGCCAGCACATGGACTCGTCTACTAGCGCAGCTTAATTAACCTAGGCTGCTGCC
ACCGCTGAGCAATAACTAGCATAACCCCTTGGGGCCTCTAAACGGGTCTTGAGGGGTTTTTTGCTGAAAC
CTCAGGCATTTGAGAAGCACACGGTCACACTGCTTCCGGTAGTCAATAAACCGGTAAACCAGCAATAGAC
ATAAGCGGCTATTTAACGACCCTGCCCTGAACCGACGACCGGGTCATCGTGGCCGGATCTTGCGGCCCCT
CGGCTTGAACGAATTGTTAGACATTATTTGCCGACTACCTTGGTGATCTCGCCTTTCACGTAGTGGACAA
ATTCTTCCAACTGATCTGCGCGCGAGGCCAAGCGATCTTCTTCTTGTCCAAGATAAGCCTGTCTAGCTTC
AAGTATGACGGGCTGATACTGGGCCGGCAGGCGCTCCATTGCCCAGTCGGCAGCGACATCCTTCGGCGCG
ATTTTGCCGGTTACTGCGCTGTACCAAATGCGGGACAACGTAAGCACTACATTTCGCTCATCGCCAGCCC
AGTCGGGCGGCGAGTTCCATAGCGTTAAGGTTTCATTTAGCGCCTCAAATAGATCCTGTTCAGGAACCGG
ATCAAAGAGTTCCTCCGCCGCTGGACCTACCAAGGCAACGCTATGTTCTCTTGCTTTTGTCAGCAAGATA
GCCAGATCAATGTCGATCGTGGCTGGCTCGAAGATACCTGCAAGAATGTCATTGCGCTGCCATTCTCCAA
ATTGCAGTTCGCGCTTAGCTGGATAACGCCACGGAATGATGTCGTCGTGCACAACAATGGTGACTTCTAC
AGCGCGGAGAATCTCGCTCTCTCCAGGGGAAGCCGAAGTTTCCAAAAGGTCGTTGATCAAAGCTCGCCGC
GTTGTTTCATCAAGCCTTACGGTCACCGTAACCAGCAAATCAATATCACTGTGTGGCTTCAGGCCGCCAT
CCACTGCGGAGCCGTACAAATGTACGGCCAGCAACGTCGGTTCGAGATGGCGCTCGATGACGCCAACTAC
CTCTGATAGTTGAGTCGATACTTCGGCGATCACCGCTTCCCTCATACTCTTCCTTTTTCAATATTATTGA
AGCATTTATCAGGGTTATTGTCTCATGAGCGGATACATATTTGAATGTATTTAGAAAAATAAACAAATAG
CTAGCTCACTCGGTCGCTACGCTCCGGGCGTGAGACTGCGGCGGGCGCTGCGGACACATACAAAGTTACC
CACAGATTCCGTGGATAAGCAGGGGACTAACATGTGAGGCAAAACAGCAGGGCCGCGCCGGTGGCGTTTT
TCCATAGGCTCCGCCCTCCTGCCAGAGTTCACATAAACAGACGCTTTTCCGGTGCATCTGTGGGAGCCGT
GAGGCTCAACCATGAATCTGACAGTACGGGCGAAACCCGACAGGACTTAAAGATCCCCACCGTTTCCGGC
GGGTCGCTCCCTCTTGCGCTCTCCTGTTCCGACCCTGCCGTTTACCGGATACCTGTTCCGCCTTTCTCCC
TTACGGGAAGTGTGGCGCTTTCTCATAGCTCACACACTGGTATCTCGGCTCGGTGTAGGTCGTTCGCTCC
AAGCTGGGCTGTAAGCAAGAACTCCCCGTTCAGCCCGACTGCTGCGCCTTATCCGGTAACTGTTCACTTG
AGTCCAACCCGGAAAAGCACGGTAAAACGCCACTGGCAGCAGCCATTGGTAACTGGGAGTTCGCAGAGGA
TTTGTTTAGCTAAACACGCGGTTGCTCTTGAAGTGTGCGCCAAAGTCCGGCTACACTGGAAGGACAGATT
TGGTTGCTGTGCTCTGCGAAAGCCAGTTACCACGGTTAAGCAGTTCCCCAACTGACTTAACCTTCGATCA
AACCACCTCCCCAGGTGGTTTTTTCGTTTACAGGGCAAAAGATTACGCGCAGAAAAAAAGGATCTCAAGA
AGATCCTTTGAT
Features (pLannotate 1.2.2; 11 found; start..end, strand, type, name):
    153..226     +  promoter       PLtetO-1 promoter: modified phage lambda PL promoter with tet operator sites (Lutz and Bujard, 1997)
    257..496     +  CDS            DHFR (fragment): mouse dihydrofolate reductase; Mus musculus Dhfr
    689..1117    +  CDS            Epn1 (fragment): EPN1_MOUSE - Experimental evidence at protein level: Swiss-Prot protein existence level 1. Binds to membranes enriched in phosphatidylinositol 4,5- bisphosphate (PtdIns(4,5)P2). Modifies membrane curvature and facilitates the formation of clathrin-coated invaginations (By similarity). Regulates receptor-mediated endocytosis (By similarity). From Mus musculus (Mouse).
   1167..1185    +  promoter       T7 promoter: promoter for bacteriophage T7 RNA polymerase
   1187..1211    +  protein_bind   lac operator: The lac repressor binds to the lac operator to inhibit transcription in E. coli. This inhibition can be relieved by adding lactose or isopropyl-β-D-thiogalactopyranoside (IPTG). lac repressor encoded by lacI
   1320..1361    +  CDS            S-Tag (fragment): affinity and epitope tag derived from pancreatic ribonuclease A
   1391..1408    +  CDS            SET1 (fragment): solubility-enhancement tag derived from T7 phage gene 10B
   1416..1463    +  terminator     T7 terminator: transcription terminator for bacteriophage T7 RNA polymerase
   1634..2425    -  CDS            SmR: aminoglycoside adenylyltransferase (Murphy, 1985); aadA; confers resistance to spectinomycin and streptomycin
   2426..2517    -  promoter       AmpR promoter: bla
   2565..1       -  rep_origin     CloDF13 ori (across the origin): Plasmids containing the CloDF13 (CDF) origin of replication can be propagated in E. coli cells that contain additional plasmids with compatible origins.
