[The description below was written by a language model from this plasmid's Addgene catalogue record and pLannotate feature annotations shown in this document.]
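Description:
pCD-Sub29-Epn1 (18-157) Y83A Dr is a 3.3 kb bacterial expression plasmid derived from pCDFDuet-1 and belongs to the pCD-Sub series of "substrate" vectors built for a bacterial genetic selection system that reports on ubiquitylation. It replicates through the CloDF13 (CDF) origin, which is compatible with other common E. coli origins and so allows co-maintenance with additional plasmids. Selection is by spectinomycin through the aadA (SmR) aminoglycoside adenylyltransferase gene, which the annotation places downstream of an AmpR-type promoter.

In the first expression unit the original T7 promoter has been replaced by PLtetO-1, a lambda PL derivative carrying tet operator sites. This promoter drives a single fusion protein. It consists of a C-terminal fragment of mouse dihydrofolate reductase (cDHFR, residues 109-187), a flexible linker (link2), a His6 tag, and residues 18-157 of zebrafish Epsin-1, corresponding to the ENTH domain and carrying a Y83A substitution. The automated annotation labels the Epn1 segment by homology to the mouse protein, but the catalogue entry gives the species as D. rerio. The record does not state the functional consequence of Y83A. The construct name, the backbone description and the small plasmid size suggest that this version lacks the MBP module present in some vectors of the series.

Downstream, remnants of the second Duet cassette persist (T7 promoter, lac operator, S-tag fragment and T7 terminator), but no insert is recorded there. The split-DHFR design implies that the cDHFR-tagged substrate is meant to be paired with a complementary DHFR fragment supplied from another plasmid, although that partner is not described in this record.
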