Addgene plasmid #83058: pCD-Sub29-Epn1 (18-157) Y83A Dr
Purpose: Expresses the cDHFR-link2-His6-Epn1 (18-157) Y83A Dr in E.coli
Depositing lab: Gali Prag. Depositing organization: Tel Aviv University. Publication: A bacterial genetic selection system for ubiquitylation cascade discovery. Levin-Kravets O, Tanner N, Shohat N, Attali I, Keren-Kaplan T, Shusterman A, Artzi S, Varvak A, Reshef Y, Shi X, Zucker O, Baram T, Katina C, Pilzer I, Ben-Aroya S, Prag G. Nat Methods. 2016 Nov;13(11):945-952. doi: 10.1038/nmeth.4003. Epub 2016 Oct 3. PubMed 27694912.
Backbone
  Vector backbone: pCDFDuet-1
  Backbone size w/o insert (bp): 2876
  Total vector size (bp): 3302
  Modifications to backbone: The pCD-Sub vector was constructed based on a pCDF-duet vector. The T7 promoter was substituted with pLtetO-1. The cDHFR fragment (residues 109-187) was PCR-amplified and sub-cloned under the pLtetO1 promoter at the MluI and AscI endonuclease recognition sites (the AscI site was inserted by PCR). A second linker (linker2; as indicated in Figure 4B); was fused to the N-terminus of MBP (Maltose Binding Protein) and cloned into the AscI site. Substrates were PCR-amplified and sub-cloned into SacII and SpeI sites downstream and in-frame with the cDHFR-linker2. In some vectors the MBP was removed. Some vectors were prepared by complete chemical synthesis assembly (Gibson et al, 2009).
  Vector type: Bacterial Expression
Growth in bacteria
  Bacterial resistance: Spectinomycin, 50 μg/mL
  Growth temperature: 37°C
  Growth strain: DH5alpha
  Copy number: Unknown
Gene/Insert
  Gene/Insert name: EPSIN (alt name: ENTH domain)
  Species: D. rerio (zebrafish)
  Insert size (bp): 426
  Mutation: 18-157, Y83A
  Entrez Gene: epn1 (a.k.a. fd51f09, wu:fd51f09, wu:fj90e03, zgc:56381)
  Tag / fusion protein: cDHFR- link2-His6
Terms and licenses: Academic/Nonprofit Terms; Industry Terms: Not Available to Industry
How to cite: pCD-Sub29-Epn1 (18-157) Y83A Dr was a gift from Gali Prag (Addgene plasmid # 83058)
