>Addgene plasmid #83058 | pCD-Sub29-Epn1 (18-157) Y83A Dr | addgene partial sequence | sequence record 163475 | pBRforEco 5'-AATAGGCGTATCACGAGGC-3'
TCAGTGATAGAGATTGACATCCCTATCAGTGATAGAGATACTGAGCACATCAGCAGGACGCACTGACCGA
ATTCATTAAAGAGGAGAAAACGCGTATGAGTAAAGTAGACATGGTTTGGATAGTCGGAGGCAGTTCTGTT
TACCAGGAAGCCATGAATCAACCAGGCCACCTCAGACTCTTTGTGACAAGGATCATGCAGGAATTTGAAA
GTGACACGTTTTTCCCAGAAATTGATTTGGGGAAATATAAACTTCTCCCAGAATACCCAGGCGTCCTCTC
TGAGGTCCAGGAGGAAAAAGGCATCAAGTATAAGTTTGAAGTCTACGAGAAGAAAGACAGGCGCGCCGGC
GGCTCAGCGGGCTCGGGAAGCGGAGCGGGATCTGGCAGCGGCGGTAGCGCAGGCAGCAGCGGGTCAAGCG
GTGCCTCGAGCGGCAGGCGCGCCCTGCAGATGGGCAGCAGCCATCACCATCATCACCCCATGGGGATCGA
TACGACCCTGGAAGTTCTGTTCCAGGGGCCCCCGCGGATGTCAGAGGCGGAGATAAAGGTAAGGGAAGCA
ACTTCTAATGATCCATGGGGTCCCTCAAGTTCTCTGATGTCAGAGATCGCTGACCTGACATACAATGTAG
TGGCCTTCTCAGAGATTATGAGCATGGTCTGGAAGAGACTCAACGACCATGGGAAAAACTGGAGACATGT
ATATAAAGCTATGACACTGATGGAGGCGCTGATAAAGACGGGTTCAGAGCGGGTAGCACAGCAATGCAGG
GAAAACATCTACGCCGTTCAAACGCTTAAAGACTTCCAGTACATAGACAGAGACGGCAAAGACCAGGGTG
TGAATGTACGGGAAAAGGCCAAGCAACTGGTGACTCTGCTAAAAGACGAGGAGAGGCTACGAGAGGAGAG
GATCCATGCACTC
